Addgene plasmid #15260: pCAG-NL1(-)
Depositing lab: Peter Scheiffele. Publication: Alternative splicing controls selective trans-synaptic interactions of the neuroligin-neurexin complex. Chih B, Gollan L, Scheiffele P. Neuron. 2006 Jul 20. 51(2):171-8. 10.1016/j.neuron.2006.06.005 PubMed 16846852.
Backbone
  Vector backbone: pCAAGS
  Backbone size w/o insert (bp): 4921
  Vector type: Mammalian Expression
Growth in bacteria
  Bacterial resistance: Ampicillin, 100 μg/mL
  Growth temperature: 37°C
  Growth strain: DH5alpha
  Copy number: High Copy
Gene/Insert
  Gene/Insert name: Neuroligin 1 (alt name: Nlgn1)
  Species: M. musculus (mouse)
  Insert size (bp): 2472
  Entrez Gene: Nlgn1 (a.k.a. 6330415N05Rik, NL1, Nlg1, mKIAA1070)
  Tag / fusion protein: HA (N terminal on insert)
  Cloning method: Restriction Enzyme; 5′ cloning site NheI (not destroyed); 3′ cloning site KpnI (not destroyed)
  Sequencing primers: 5′ N/A
Terms and licenses: Academic/Nonprofit Terms; Industry Terms: Not Available to Industry
Depositor comments: There is a A43V mutation in the aa acid sequence. The mutation is within the signal sequence and our data demonstrate that cleavage is normal. That means the mature protein does not have any change in amino acid sequence.
How to cite: pCAG-NL1(-) was a gift from Peter Scheiffele (Addgene plasmid # 15260 ; http://n2t.net/addgene:15260 ; RRID:Addgene_15260)
