[The description below was written by a language model from this plasmid's Addgene catalogue record and pLannotate feature annotations shown in this document.]
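Description:
pCAG-NL1(-) is a mammalian expression plasmid of about 7.4 kb, built on the pCAAGS (pCAGGS-type) backbone and carrying mouse neuroligin 1 (Nlgn1). It is propagated in E. coli through a high-copy ColE1/pUC-type origin and selected with ampicillin via the β-lactamase gene and its own promoter. No mammalian selection marker is annotated, so the plasmid appears suited to transient transfection. An SV40 origin of replication is present and would allow episomal amplification in cells expressing large T antigen. Remnants of lac promoter/operator and lacI sequence are backbone leftovers with no evident role.

Expression is driven by the composite CAG promoter: the CMV immediate-early enhancer, the chicken β-actin promoter and a chimeric chicken β-actin/rabbit β-globin intron. These elements give strong, broadly active transcription, including in neurons. The roughly 2.5 kb Nlgn1 coding sequence was inserted between NheI and KpnI sites and is followed by rabbit β-globin exon fragments and the β-globin polyadenylation signal. The catalogue lists an N-terminal HA tag, although the feature tables do not annotate it separately. The depositor notes an A43V substitution within the signal sequence, and reports that cleavage is normal and the mature protein is therefore unchanged.

The two sequence records (depositor and NGS) differ by a single nucleotide in length and have essentially the same annotation, except that the β-actin promoter is called only in the depositor record. The associated publication concerns alternative splicing of neuroligin and its control of selective neurexin binding. The "(-)" in the name probably denotes a variant lacking splice inserts, but the record does not say so explicitly. The construct is used to express tagged neuroligin 1 in cultured cells or neurons to study trans-synaptic adhesion and synapse formation.
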