Features (pLannotate 1.2.2; 19 found; start..end, strand, type, name):
    368..645     +  promoter       chicken β-actin promoter: No description available
    647..1664    +  intron         chimeric intron: chimera between introns from chicken β-actin and rabbit β-globin
   1662..1718    +  CDS            HBB (fragment): HBB_LEPEU - Experimental evidence at protein level: Swiss-Prot protein existence level 1. Involved in oxygen transport from the lung to the various peripheral tissues. From Lepus europaeus (European hare).
   1725..1757    +  misc_feature   MCS (fragment): multiple cloning site
   1769..4237    +  CDS            Nlgn1: NLGN1_MOUSE - Also known as Kiaa1070. Experimental evidence at protein level: Swiss-Prot protein existence level 1. Cell surface protein involved in cell-cell-interactions via its interactions with neurexin family members. Plays a role in synapse function and synaptic signal transmission, and probably mediates its effects by recruiting and clustering other synaptic proteins. May promote the initial formation of synapses, but is not essential for this. In vitro, triggers the de novo formation of presynaptic structures. May be involved in specification of excitatory synapses. Required to maintai
   4308..4391    +  CDS            HBB (fragment): HBB_PONPY - Experimental evidence at transcript level: Swiss-Prot protein existence level 2. Involved in oxygen transport from the lung to the various peripheral tissues. From Pongo pygmaeus (Bornean orangutan).
   4462..4517    +  polyA_signal   β-globin poly(A) signal: rabbit β-globin polyadenylation signal (Gil and Proudfoot, 1987)
   4902..4918    -  protein_bind   lac operator: The lac repressor binds to the lac operator to inhibit transcription in E. coli. This inhibition can be relieved by adding lactose or isopropyl-β-D-thiogalactopyranoside (IPTG). lac repressor encoded by lacI
   4926..4956    -  promoter       lac promoter: promoter for the E. coli lac operon
   4971..4992    -  protein_bind   CAP binding site: CAP binding activates transcription in the presence of cAMP. E. coli catabolite activator protein
   5005..5044    -  CDS            lacI (fragment): lac repressor; lacI; The lac repressor binds to the lac operator to inhibit transcription in E. coli. This inhibition can be relieved by adding lactose or isopropyl-β-D-thiogalactopyranoside (IPTG).
   5051..5073    +  promoter       SV40 promoter (fragment): SV40 enhancer and early promoter
   5097..5232    +  rep_origin     SV40 ori: SV40 origin of replication
   5252..5386    +  polyA_signal   SV40 poly(A) signal: SV40 polyadenylation signal
   5388..5442    -  CDS            lacI (fragment): lac repressor; lacI; The lac repressor binds to the lac operator to inhibit transcription in E. coli. This inhibition can be relieved by adding lactose or isopropyl-β-D-thiogalactopyranoside (IPTG).
   5625..6213    -  rep_origin     ori: high-copy-number ColE1/pMB1/pBR322/pUC origin of replication
   6384..7244    -  CDS            AmpR: β-lactamase; bla; confers resistance to ampicillin, carbenicillin, and related antibiotics
   7245..7349    -  promoter       AmpR promoter: bla
   7380..366     +  enhancer       CMV enhancer (across the origin): human cytomegalovirus immediate early enhancer
>Addgene plasmid #15260 | pCAG-NL1(-) | depositor full sequence | sequence record 8232 | Author sequence
ACTAGTTATTAATAGTAATCAATTACGGGGTCATTAGTTCATAGCCCATATATGGAGTTCCGCGTTACAT
AACTTACGGTAAATGGCCCGCCTGGCTGACCGCCCAACGACCCCCGCCCATTGACGTCAATAATGACGTA
TGTTCCCATAGTAACGCCAATAGGGACTTTCCATTGACGTCAATGGGTGGAGTATTTACGGTAAACTGCC
CACTTGGCAGTACATCAAGTGTATCATATGCCAAGTACGCCCCCTATTGACGTCAATGACGGTAAATGGC
CCGCCTGGCATTATGCCCAGTACATGACCTTATGGGACTTTCCTACTTGGCAGTACATCTACGTATTAGT
CATCGCTATTACCATGGTCGAGGTGAGCCCCACGTTCTGCTTCACTCTCCCCATCTCCCCCCCCTCCCCA
CCCCCAATTTTGTATTTATTTATTTTTTAATTATTTTGTGCAGCGATGGGGGCGGGGGGGGGGGGGGGGC
GCGCGCCAGGCGGGGCGGGGCGGGGCGAGGGGCGGGGCGGGGCGAGGCGGAGAGGTGCGGCGGCAGCCAA
TCAGAGCGGCGCGCTCCGAAAGTTTCCTTTTATGGCGAGGCGGCGGCGGCGGCGGCCCTATAAAAAGCGA
AGCGCGCGGCGGGCGGGGAGTCGCTGCGACGCTGCCTTCGCCCCGTGCCCCGCTCCGCCGCCGCCTCGCG
CCGCCCGCCCCGGCTCTGACTGACCGCGTTACTCCCACAGGTGAGCGGGCGGGACGGCCCTTCTCCTCCG
GGCTGTAATTAGCGCTTGGTTTAATGACGGCTTGTTTCTTTTCTGTGGCTGCGTGAAAGCCTTGAGGGGC
TCCGGGAGGGCCCTTTGTGCGGGGGGAGCGGCTCGGGGGGTGCGTGCGTGTGTGTGTGCGTGGGGAGCGC
CGCGTGCGGCTCCGCGCTGCCCGGCGGCTGTGAGCGCTGCGGGCGCGGCGCGGGGCTTTGTGCGCTCCGC
AGTGTGCGCGAGGGGAGCGCGGCCGGGGGCGGTGCCCCGCGGTGCGGGGGGGGCTGCGAGGGGAACAAAG
GCTGCGTGCGGGGTGTGTGCGTGGGGGGGTGAGCAGGGGGTGTGGGCGCGTCGGTCGGGCTGCAACCCCC
CCTGCACCCCCCTCCCCGAGTTGCTGAGCACGGCCCGGCTTCGGGTGCGGGGCTCCGTACGGGGCGTGGC
GCGGGGCTCGCCGTGCCGGGCGGGGGGTGGCGGCAGGTGGGGGTGCCGGGCGGGGCGGGGCCGCCTCGGG
CCGGGGAGGGCTCGGGGGAGGGGCGCGGCGGCCCCCGGAGCGCCGGCGGCTGTCGAGGCGCGGCGAGCCG
CAGCCATTGCCTTTTATGGTAATCGTGCGAGAGGGCGCAGGGACTTCCTTTGTCCCAAATCTGTGCGGAG
CCGAAATCTGGGAGGCGCCGCCGCACCCCCTCTAGCGGGCGCGGGGCGAAGCGGTGCGGCGCCGGCAGGA
AGGAAATGGGCGGGGAGGGCCTTCGTGCGTCGCCGCGCCGCCGTCCCCTTCTCCCTCTCCAGCCTCGGGG
CTGTCCGCGGGGGGACGGCTGCCTTCGGGGGGGACGGGGCAGGGCGGGGTTCGGCTTCTGGCGTGTGACC
GGCGGCTCTAGAGCCTCTGCTAACCATGTTCATGCCTTCTTCTTTTTCCTACAGCTCCTGGGCAACGTGC
TGGTTATTGTGCTGTCTCATCATTTTGGCAAAGAATTCGCGGCCGCTAGCGCTACCGGACTCAGATCTCG
AGCTCAAAGCTTGGGACCATGGCACTTCCCAGATGCATGTGGCCAAATTATGTTTGGAGAGCTATGATGG
CATGTGTGGTCCACAGGGGATCCGGTGCCCCATTGACTCTCTGCTTGTTGGGATGTTTGCTACAGACTTT
TCACGTACTCTCTCAAAAGTATCCATACGACGTTCCGGACTACGCATTGGATGATGTAGACCCATTGGTT
ACTACTAACTTTGGCAAGATTAGGGGAATTAAGAAAGAACTCAATAATGAAATTTTGGGTCCTGTCATTC
AGTTTCTTGGGGTTCCATATGCCGCTCCACCAACAGGAGAACATCGTTTCCAGCCTCCAGAACCACCATC
TCCCTGGTCTGACATCCGGAACGCCACTCAGTTTGCTCCTGTATGTCCCCAGAATATCATTGATGGCAGA
TTGCCTGAAGTTATGCTTCCTGTGTGGTTCACTAATAACTTGGATGTGGTTTCATCATACGTCCAAGACC
AGAGTGAAGACTGTCTATACTTAAACATCTATGTCCCAACTGAAGATGATATTCGGGACAGTGGGGGTCC
CAAACCAGTGATGGTGTACATCCATGGCGGCTCTTACATGGAAGGTACTGGAAATCTGTATGATGGGAGT
GTCTTGGCAAGCTATGGCAATGTGATCGTCATCACAGTCAACTATCGGCTTGGGGTACTTGGCTTCTTGA
GCACAGGGGATCAGGCTGCCAAAGGAAACTACGGGCTCCTTGACCTCATCCAGGCCCTAAGATGGACCAG
CGAGAACATTGGGTTCTTTGGTGGTGACCCCTTGCGAATCACTGTGTTTGGATCAGGCGCTGGGGGTTCA
TGTGTCAACCTGCTGACTTTATCCCATTATTCTGAAGGACTTTTTCAACGAGCAATAGCTCAGAGTGGAA
CAGCCCTTTCCAGCTGGGCTGTTAGTTTCCAGCCTGCAAAATACGCTAGAATTCTGGCCACAAAAGTTGG
CTGCAATGTTTCAGATACAGTAGAGTTAGTAGAATGCCTGCAGAAGAAGCCTTACAAAGAACTTGTTGAT
CAAGATGTTCAACCAGCCCGATACCACATAGCCTTTGGACCTGTGATCGATGGTGATGTAATACCAGATG
ACCCTCAGATACTGATGGAACAAGGAGAGTTCCTCAACTATGATATAATGTTGGGAGTTAACCAAGGGGA
AGGGTTGAAGTTTGTCGAAAATATAGTAGATAGTGATGATGGTGTATCAGCCAGTGATTTCGACTTTGCT
GTTTCTAATTTTGTTGATAATTTATATGGATATCCTGAAGGCAAAGATGTTTTGAGAGAAACCATTAAAT
TCATGTATACTGACTGGGCTGATCGCCATAATCCTGAAACTAGAAGGAAGACATTGTTGGCTTTGTTTAC
GGACCATCAATGGGTAGCACCTGCTGTGGCCACAGCAGACCTTCACTCGAACTTTGGCTCACCTACATAC
TTCTATGCCTTTTATCATCATTGCCAAACAGATCAAGTTCCAGCTTGGGCTGATGCAGCTCATGGGGATG
AGGTTCCCTATGTGTTGGGAATCCCCATGATTGGCCCTACAGAGTTATTTCCTTGCAATTTCTCCAAGAA
TGATGTGATGTTGAGTGCAGTAGTAATGACATACTGGACGAATTTTGCTAAAACTGGTGACCCAAATCAA
CCAGTTCCTCAAGACACAAAATTCATCCATACCAAACCCAACCGCTTTGAAGAAGTAGCATGGACCAGAT
ATTCCCAGAAAGACCAGCTTTATCTCCATATTGGATTAAAACCGAGAGTTAAAGAGCATTACAGAGCCAA
TAAGGTAAATCTCTGGCTGGAGCTGGTACCTCATCTGCATAATCTCAATGACATTTCTCAGTATACCTCG
ACAACAACTAAAGTGCCATCCACGGACATCACTCTCAGACCTACAAGGAAGAATTCCACACCAGTCACAT
CAGCCTTTCCCACTGCCAAACAGGATGATCCCAAGCAACAACCAAGCCCCTTCTCGGTGGATCAGAGGGA
CTACTCCACAGAGCTAAGTGTCACTATCGCAGTGGGGGCCTCTCTGCTGTTTCTCAACATCTTGGCTTTT
GCAGCCCTGTACTACAAGAAGGATAAGAGGAGACATGATGTCCACCGGAGGTGCAGCCCTCAGCGCACGA
CCACCAACGACCTAACCCATGCTCCAGAAGAGGAAATTATGTCTCTCCAAATGAAGCACACTGACTTGGA
TCACGAGTGTGAGTCCATCCATCCACATGAGGTGGTTCTTCGGACCGCCTGTCCCCCAGATTATACTCTA
GCTATGAGGAGGTCACCTGATGATATTCCACTAATGACACCTAACACCATCACAATGATTCCCAACACTA
TACCAGGGATTCAGCCCTTACATACATTCAACACATTTACTGGAGGACAGAATAATACACTGCCCCATCC
CCACCCACACCCCCATTCACATTCAACAACCAGGGTATAGCCAGATGAGAGAGACAAACTGATTAATCCC
GCGGCCATGGCGGCCGGGAGCATGCGACGTCGGGCCCGGGGAGCTCTTCACTCCTCAGGTGCAGGCTGCC
TATCAGAAGGTGGTGGCTGGTGTGGCCAATGCCCTGGCTCACAAATACCACTGAGATCTTTTTCCCTCTG
CCAAAAATTATGGGGACATCATGAAGCCCCTTGAGCATCTGACTTCTGGCTAATAAAGGAAATTTATTTT
CATTGCAATAGTGTGTTGGAATTTTTTGTGTCTCTCACTCGGAAGGACATATGGGAGGGCAAATCATTTA
AAACATCAGAATGAGTATTTGGTTTAGAGTTTGGCAACATATGCCCATATGCTGGCTGCCATGAACAAAG
GTTGGCTATAAAGAGGTCATCAGTATATGAAACAGCCCCCTGCTGTCCATTCCTTATTCCATAGAAAAGC
CTTGACTTGAGGTTAGATTTTTTTTATATTTTGTTTTGTGTTATTTTTTTCTTTAACATCCCTAAAATTT
TCCTTACATGTTTTACTAGCCAGATTTTTCCTCCTCTCCTGACTACTCCCAGTCATAGCTGTCCCTCTTC
TCTTATGGAGATCCCTCGACCTGCAGCCCAAGCTTGGCGTAATCATGGTCATAGCTGTTTCCTGTGTGAA
ATTGTTATCCGCTCACAATTCCACACAACATACGAGCCGGAAGCATAAAGTGTAAAGCCTGGGGTGCCTA
ATGAGTGAGCTAACTCACATTAATTGCGTTGCGCTCACTGCCCGCTTTCCAGTCGGGAAACCTGTCGTGC
CAGCGGATCCGCATCTCAATTAGTCAGCAACCATAGTCCCGCCCCTAACTCCGCCCATCCCGCCCCTAAC
TCCGCCCAGTTCCGCCCATTCTCCGCCCCATGGCTGACTAATTTTTTTTATTTATGCAGAGGCCGAGGCC
GCCTCGGCCTCTGAGCTATTCCAGAAGTAGTGAGGAGGCTTTTTTGGAGGCCTAGGCTTTTGCAAAAAGC
TAACTTGTTTATTGCAGCTTATAATGGTTACAAATAAAGCAATAGCATCACAAATTTCACAAATAAAGCA
TTTTTTTCACTGCATTCTAGTTGTGGTTTGTCCAAACTCATCAATGTATCTTATCATGTCTGGATCCGCT
GCATTAATGAATCGGCCAACGCGCGGGGAGAGGCGGTTTGCGTATTGGGCGCTCTTCCGCTTCCTCGCTC
ACTGACTCGCTGCGCTCGGTCGTTCGGCTGCGGCGAGCGGTATCAGCTCACTCAAAGGCGGTAATACGGT
TATCCACAGAATCAGGGGATAACGCAGGAAAGAACATGTGAGCAAAAGGCCAGCAAAAGGCCAGGAACCG
TAAAAAGGCCGCGTTGCTGGCGTTTTTCCATAGGCTCCGCCCCCCTGACGAGCATCACAAAAATCGACGC
TCAAGTCAGAGGTGGCGAAACCCGACAGGACTATAAAGATACCAGGCGTTTCCCCCTGGAAGCTCCCTCG
TGCGCTCTCCTGTTCCGACCCTGCCGCTTACCGGATACCTGTCCGCCTTTCTCCCTTCGGGAAGCGTGGC
GCTTTCTCATAGCTCACGCTGTAGGTATCTCAGTTCGGTGTAGGTCGTTCGCTCCAAGCTGGGCTGTGTG
CACGAACCCCCCGTTCAGCCCGACCGCTGCGCCTTATCCGGTAACTATCGTCTTGAGTCCAACCCGGTAA
GACACGACTTATCGCCACTGGCAGCAGCCACTGGTAACAGGATTAGCAGAGCGAGGTATGTAGGCGGTGC
TACAGAGTTCTTGAAGTGGTGGCCTAACTACGGCTACACTAGAAGAACAGTATTTGGTATCTGCGCTCTG
CTGAAGCCAGTTACCTTCGGAAAAAGAGTTGGTAGCTCTTGATCCGGCAAACAAACCACCGCTGGTAGCG
GTGGTTTTTTTGTTTGCAAGCAGCAGATTACGCGCAGAAAAAAAGGATCTCAAGAAGATCCTTTGATCTT
TTCTACGGGGTCTGACGCTCAGTGGAACGAAAACTCACGTTAAGGGATTTTGGTCATGAGATTATCAAAA
AGGATCTTCACCTAGATCCTTTTAAATTAAAAATGAAGTTTTAAATCAATCTAAAGTATATATGAGTAAA
CTTGGTCTGACAGTTACCAATGCTTAATCAGTGAGGCACCTATCTCAGCGATCTGTCTATTTCGTTCATC
CATAGTTGCCTGACTCCCCGTCGTGTAGATAACTACGATACGGGAGGGCTTACCATCTGGCCCCAGTGCT
GCAATGATACCGCGAGACCCACGCTCACCGGCTCCAGATTTATCAGCAATAAACCAGCCAGCCGGAAGGG
CCGAGCGCAGAAGTGGTCCTGCAACTTTATCCGCCTCCATCCAGTCTATTAATTGTTGCCGGGAAGCTAG
AGTAAGTAGTTCGCCAGTTAATAGTTTGCGCAACGTTGTTGCCATTGCTACAGGCATCGTGGTGTCACGC
TCGTCGTTTGGTATGGCTTCATTCAGCTCCGGTTCCCAACGATCAAGGCGAGTTACATGATCCCCCATGT
TGTGCAAAAAAGCGGTTAGCTCCTTCGGTCCTCCGATCGTTGTCAGAAGTAAGTTGGCCGCAGTGTTATC
ACTCATGGTTATGGCAGCACTGCATAATTCTCTTACTGTCATGCCATCCGTAAGATGCTTTTCTGTGACT
GGTGAGTACTCAACCAAGTCATTCTGAGAATAGTGTATGCGGCGACCGAGTTGCTCTTGCCCGGCGTCAA
TACGGGATAATACCGCGCCACATAGCAGAACTTTAAAAGTGCTCATCATTGGAAAACGTTCTTCGGGGCG
AAAACTCTCAAGGATCTTACCGCTGTTGAGATCCAGTTCGATGTAACCCACTCGTGCACCCAACTGATCT
TCAGCATCTTTTACTTTCACCAGCGTTTCTGGGTGAGCAAAAACAGGAAGGCAAAATGCCGCAAAAAAGG
GAATAAGGGCGACACGGAAATGTTGAATACTCATACTCTTCCTTTTTCAATATTATTGAAGCATTTATCA
GGGTTATTGTCTCATGAGCGGATACATATTTGAATGTATTTAGAAAAATAAACAAATAGGGGTTCCGCGC
ACATTTCCCCGAAAAGTGCCACCTGGGTCGACATTGATTATTG
