Features (pLannotate 1.2.2; 18 found; start..end, strand, type, name):
    646..1662    +  intron         chimeric intron: chimera between introns from chicken β-actin and rabbit β-globin
   1660..1716    +  CDS            HBB (fragment): HBB_LEPEU - Experimental evidence at protein level: Swiss-Prot protein existence level 1. Involved in oxygen transport from the lung to the various peripheral tissues. From Lepus europaeus (European hare).
   1723..1759    +  misc_feature   MCS (fragment): multiple cloning site
   1766..4234    +  CDS            Nlgn1: NLGN1_MOUSE - Also known as Kiaa1070. Experimental evidence at protein level: Swiss-Prot protein existence level 1. Cell surface protein involved in cell-cell-interactions via its interactions with neurexin family members. Plays a role in synapse function and synaptic signal transmission, and probably mediates its effects by recruiting and clustering other synaptic proteins. May promote the initial formation of synapses, but is not essential for this. In vitro, triggers the de novo formation of presynaptic structures. May be involved in specification of excitatory synapses. Required to maintai
   4307..4390    +  CDS            HBB (fragment): HBB_PONPY - Experimental evidence at transcript level: Swiss-Prot protein existence level 2. Involved in oxygen transport from the lung to the various peripheral tissues. From Pongo pygmaeus (Bornean orangutan).
   4461..4516    +  polyA_signal   β-globin poly(A) signal: rabbit β-globin polyadenylation signal (Gil and Proudfoot, 1987)
   4901..4917    -  protein_bind   lac operator: The lac repressor binds to the lac operator to inhibit transcription in E. coli. This inhibition can be relieved by adding lactose or isopropyl-β-D-thiogalactopyranoside (IPTG). lac repressor encoded by lacI
   4925..4955    -  promoter       lac promoter: promoter for the E. coli lac operon
   4970..4991    -  protein_bind   CAP binding site: CAP binding activates transcription in the presence of cAMP. E. coli catabolite activator protein
   5004..5043    -  CDS            lacI (fragment): lac repressor; lacI; The lac repressor binds to the lac operator to inhibit transcription in E. coli. This inhibition can be relieved by adding lactose or isopropyl-β-D-thiogalactopyranoside (IPTG).
   5050..5072    +  promoter       SV40 promoter (fragment): SV40 enhancer and early promoter
   5096..5231    +  rep_origin     SV40 ori: SV40 origin of replication
   5251..5385    +  polyA_signal   SV40 poly(A) signal: SV40 polyadenylation signal
   5387..5441    -  CDS            lacI (fragment): lac repressor; lacI; The lac repressor binds to the lac operator to inhibit transcription in E. coli. This inhibition can be relieved by adding lactose or isopropyl-β-D-thiogalactopyranoside (IPTG).
   5624..6212    -  rep_origin     ori: high-copy-number ColE1/pMB1/pBR322/pUC origin of replication
   6383..7243    -  CDS            AmpR: β-lactamase; bla; confers resistance to ampicillin, carbenicillin, and related antibiotics
   7244..7348    -  promoter       AmpR promoter: bla
   7379..366     +  enhancer       CMV enhancer (across the origin): human cytomegalovirus immediate early enhancer
>Addgene plasmid #15260 | pCAG-NL1(-) | addgene full sequence | sequence record 348614 | Addgene NGS Result - d14787625
ACTAGTTATTAATAGTAATCAATTACGGGGTCATTAGTTCATAGCCCATATATGGAGTTCCGCGTTACAT
AACTTACGGTAAATGGCCCGCCTGGCTGACCGCCCAACGACCCCCGCCCATTGACGTCAATAATGACGTA
TGTTCCCATAGTAACGCCAATAGGGACTTTCCATTGACGTCAATGGGTGGAGTATTTACGGTAAACTGCC
CACTTGGCAGTACATCAAGTGTATCATATGCCAAGTACGCCCCCTATTGACGTCAATGACGGTAAATGGC
CCGCCTGGCATTATGCCCAGTACATGACCTTATGGGACTTTCCTACTTGGCAGTACATCTACGTATTAGT
CATCGCTATTACCATGGTCGAGGTGAGCCCCACGTTCTGCTTCACTCTCCCCATCTCCCCCCCCTCCCCA
CCCCCAATTTTGTATTTATTTATTTTTTAATTATTTTGTGCAGCGATGGGGGCGGGGGGGGGGGGGGGGC
GCGCGCCRGGGGGGGGGGGGSGGGGGGGGGGGSGGGGSGGGGSGRGGSGGRGRGGKGSGGCGGCAGCCAA
TCAGAGCGGCGCGCTCCGAAAGTTTCCTTTTATGGCGAGGCGGCGGCGGCGGCGGCCCTATAAAAAGCGA
AGCGCGCGGCGGGCGGGAGTCGCTGCGCGCTGCCTTCGCCCCGTGCCCCGCTCCGCCGCCGCCTCGCGCC
GCCCGCCCCGGCTCTGACTGACCGCGTTACTCCCACAGGTGAGCGGGCGGGACGGCCCTTCTCCTCCGGG
CTGTAATTAGCGCTTGGTTTAATGACGGCTTGTTTCTTTTCTGTGGCTGCGTGAAAGCCTTGAGGGGCTC
CGGGAGGGCCCTTTGTGCGGGGGGAGCGGCTCGGGGGGTGCGTGCGTGTGTGTGTGCGTGGGGAGCGCCG
CGTGCGGCTCCGCGCTGCCCGGCGGCTGTGAGCGCTGCGGGCGCGGCGCGGGGCTTTGTGCGCTCCGCAG
TGTGCGCGAGGGGAGCGCGGCCGGGGGCGGTGCCCCGCGGTGCGGGGGGGGCTGCGAGGGGAACAAAGGC
TGCGTGCGGGGTGTGTGCGTGGGGGGGTGAGCAGGGGGTGTGGGCGCGTCGGTCGGGCTGCAACCCCCCC
TGCACCCCCCTCCCCGAGTTGCTGAGCACGGCCCGGCTTCGGGTGCGGGGCTCCGTACGGGGCGTGGCGC
GGGGCTCGCCGTGCCGGGCGGGGGGTGGCGGCAGGTGGGGGTGCCGGGCGGGGCGGGGCCGCCTCGGGCC
GGGGRGGGCTCGGGGGAGGGGCGCGGCGGCCCCCGGAGCGCCGGCGGCTGTCGAGGCGCGGCGAGCCGCA
GCCATTGCCTTTTATGGTAATCGTGCGAGAGGGCGCAGGGACTTCCTTTGTCCCAAATCTGTGCGGAGCC
GAAATCTGGGAGGCGCCGCCGCACCCCCTCTAGCGGGCGCGGGGCGAAGCGGTGCGGCGCCGGCAGGAAG
GAAATGGGCGGGGAGGGCCTTCGTGCGTCGCCGCGCCGCCGTCCCCTTCTCCCTCTCCAGCCTCGGGGCT
GTCCGCGGGGGGACGGCTGCCTTCGGGGGGGACGGGGCAGGGCGGGGTTCGGCTTCTGGCGTGTGACCGG
CGGCTCTAGAGCCTCTGCTAACCATGTTCATGCCTTCTTCTTTTTCCTACAGCTCCTGGGCAACGTGCTG
GTTATTGTGCTGTCTCATCATTTTGGCAAAGAATTCGCGGCCGCTAGCGCTACCGGACTCAGATCTCGAG
CTCAAGCTTGGGACCATGGCACTTCCCAGATGCATGTGGCCAAATTATGTTTGGAGAGCTATGATGGCAT
GTGTGGTCCACAGGGGATCCGGTGCCCCATTGACTCTCTGCTTGTTGGGATGTTTGCTACAGACTTTTCA
CGTACTCTCTCAAAAGTATCCATACGACGTTCCGGACTACGCATTGGATGATGTAGACCCATTGGTTACT
ACTAACTTTGGCAAGATTAGGGGAATTAAGAAAGAACTCAATAATGAAATTTTGGGTCCTGTCATTCAGT
TTCTTGGGGTTCCATATGCCGCTCCACCAACAGGAGAACATCGTTTCCAGCCTCCAGAACCACCATCTCC
CTGGTCTGACATCCGGAACGCCACTCAGTTTGCTCCTGTATGTCCCCAGAATATCATTGATGGCAGATTG
CCTGAAGTTATGCTTCCTGTGTGGTTCACTAATAACTTGGATGTGGTTTCATCATACGTCCAAGACCAGA
GTGAAGACTGTCTATACTTAAACATCTATGTCCCAACTGAAGATGATATTCGGGACAGTGGGGGTCCCAA
ACCAGTGATGGTGTACATCCATGGCGGCTCTTACATGGAAGGTACTGGAAATCTGTATGATGGGAGTGTC
TTGGCAAGCTATGGCAATGTGATCGTCATCACAGTCAACTATCGGCTTGGGGTACTTGGCTTCTTGAGCA
CAGGGGATCAGGCTGCCAAAGGAAACTACGGGCTCCTTGACCTCATCCAGGCCCTAAGATGGACCAGCGA
GAACATTGGGTTCTTTGGTGGTGACCCCTTGCGAATCACTGTGTTTGGATCAGGCGCTGGGGGTTCATGT
GTCAACCTGCTGACTTTATCCCATTATTCTGAAGGACTTTTTCAACGAGCAATAGCTCAGAGTGGAACAG
CCCTTTCCAGCTGGGCTGTTAGTTTCCAGCCTGCAAAATACGCTAGAATTCTGGCCACAAAAGTTGGCTG
CAATGTTTCAGATACAGTAGAGTTAGTAGAATGCCTGCAGAAGAAGCCTTACAAAGAACTTGTTGATCAA
GATGTTCAACCAGCCCGATACCACATAGCCTTTGGACCTGTGATCGATGGTGATGTAATACCAGATGACC
CTCAGATACTGATGGAACAAGGAGAGTTCCTCAACTATGATATAATGTTGGGAGTTAACCAAGGGGAAGG
GTTGAAGTTTGTCGAAAATATAGTAGATAGTGATGATGGTGTATCAGCCAGTGATTTCGACTTTGCTGTT
TCTAATTTTGTTGATAATTTATATGGATATCCTGAAGGCAAAGATGTTTTGAGAGAAACCATTAAATTCA
TGTATACTGACTGGGCTGATCGCCATAATCCTGAAACTAGAAGGAAGACATTGTTGGCTTTGTTTACGGA
CCATCAATGGGTAGCACCTGCTGTGGCCACAGCAGACCTTCACTCGAACTTTGGCTCACCTACATACTTC
TATGCCTTTTATCATCATTGCCAAACAGATCAAGTTCCAGCTTGGGCTGATGCAGCTCATGGGGATGAGG
TTCCCTATGTGTTGGGAATCCCCATGATTGGCCCTACAGAGTTATTTCCTTGCAATTTCTCCAAGAATGA
TGTGATGTTGAGTGCAGTAGTAATGACATACTGGACGAATTTTGCTAAAACTGGTGACCCAAATCAACCA
GTTCCTCAAGACACAAAATTCATCCATACCAAACCCAACCGCTTTGAAGAAGTAGCATGGACCAGATATT
CCCAGAAAGACCAGCTTTATCTCCATATTGGATTAAAACCGAGAGTTAAAGAGCATTACAGAGCCAATAA
GGTAAATCTCTGGCTGGAGCTGGTACCTCATCTGCATAATCTCAATGACATTTCTCAGTATACCTCGACA
ACAACTAAAGTGCCATCCACGGACATCACTCTCAGACCTACAAGGAAGAATTCCACACCAGTCACATCAG
CCTTTCCCACTGCCAAACAGGATGATCCCAAGCAACAACCAAGCCCCTTCTCGGTGGATCAGAGGGACTA
CTCCACAGAGCTAAGTGTCACTATCGCAGTGGGGGCCTCTCTGCTGTTTCTCAACATCTTGGCTTTTGCA
GCCCTGTACTACAAGAAGGATAAGAGGAGACATGATGTCCACCGGAGGTGCAGCCCTCAGCGCACGACCA
CCAACGACCTAACCCATGCTCCAGAAGAGGAAATTATGTCTCTCCAAATGAAGCACACTGACTTGGATCA
CGAGTGTGAGTCCATCCATCCACATGAGGTGGTTCTTCGGACCGCCTGTCCCCCAGATTATACTCTAGCT
ATGAGGAGGTCACCTGATGATATTCCACTAATGACACCTAACACCATCACAATGATTCCCAACACTATAC
CAGGGATTCAGCCCTTACATACATTCAACACATTTACTGGAGGACAGAATAATACACTGCCCCATCCCCA
CCCACACCCCCATTCACATTCAACAACCAGGGTATAGCCAGATGAGAGAGACAAACTGATTAATCCCGCG
GCCATGGCGGCCGGGAGCATGCGACGTCGGGCCCGGGGAGCTCAATTCACTCCTCAGGTGCAGGCTGCCT
ATCAGAAGGTGGTGGCTGGTGTGGCCAATGCCCTGGCTCACAAATACCACTGAGATCTTTTTCCCTCTGC
CAAAAATTATGGGGACATCATGAAGCCCCTTGAGCATCTGACTTCTGGCTAATAAAGGAAATTTATTTTC
ATTGCAATAGTGTGTTGGAATTTTTTGTGTCTCTCACTCGGAAGGACATATGGGAGGGCAAATCATTTAA
AACATCAGAATGAGTATTTGGTTTAGAGTTTGGCAACATATGCCCATATGCTGGCTGCCATGAACAAAGG
TTGGCTATAAAGAGGTCATCAGTATATGAAACAGCCCCCTGCTGTCCATTCCTTATTCCATAGAAAAGCC
TTGACTTGAGGTTAGATTTTTTTTATATTTTGTTTTGTGTTATTTTTTTCTTTAACATCCCTAAAATTTT
CCTTACATGTTTTACTAGCCAGATTTTTCCTCCTCTCCTGACTACTCCCAGTCATAGCTGTCCCTCTTCT
CTTATGGAGATCCCTCGACCTGCAGCCCAAGCTTGGCGTAATCATGGTCATAGCTGTTTCCTGTGTGAAA
TTGTTATCCGCTCACAATTCCACACAACATACGAGCCGGAAGCATAAAGTGTAAAGCCTGGGGTGCCTAA
TGAGTGAGCTAACTCACATTAATTGCGTTGCGCTCACTGCCCGCTTTCCAGTCGGGAAACCTGTCGTGCC
AGCGGATCCGCATCTCAATTAGTCAGCAACCATAGTCCCGCCCCTAACTCCGCCCATCCCGCCCCTAACT
CCGCCCAGTTCCGCCCATTCTCCGCCCCATGGCTGACTAATTTTTTTTATTTATGCAGAGGCCGAGGCCG
CCTCGGCCTCTGAGCTATTCCAGAAGTAGTGAGGAGGCTTTTTTGGAGGCCTAGGCTTTTGCAAAAAGCT
AACTTGTTTATTGCAGCTTATAATGGTTACAAATAAAGCAATAGCATCACAAATTTCACAAATAAAGCAT
TTTTTTCACTGCATTCTAGTTGTGGTTTGTCCAAACTCATCAATGTATCTTATCATGTCTGGATCCGCTG
CATTAATGAATCGGCCAACGCGCGGGGAGAGGCGGTTTGCGTATTGGGCGCTCTTCCGCTTCCTCGCTCA
CTGACTCGCTGCGCTCGGTCGTTCGGCTGCGGCGAGCGGTATCAGCTCACTCAAAGGCGGTAATACGGTT
ATCCACAGAATCAGGGGATAACGCAGGAAAGAACATGTGAGCAAAAGGCCAGCAAAAGGCCAGGAACCGT
AAAAAGGCCGCGTTGCTGGCGTTTTTCCATAGGCTCCGCCCCCCTGACGAGCATCACAAAAATCGACGCT
CAAGTCAGAGGTGGCGAAACCCGACAGGACTATAAAGATACCAGGCGTTTCCCCCTGGAAGCTCCCTCGT
GCGCTCTCCTGTTCCGACCCTGCCGCTTACCGGATACCTGTCCGCCTTTCTCCCTTCGGGAAGCGTGGCG
CTTTCTCATAGCTCACGCTGTAGGTATCTCAGTTCGGTGTAGGTCGTTCGCTCCAAGCTGGGCTGTGTGC
ACGAACCCCCCGTTCAGCCCGACCGCTGCGCCTTATCCGGTAACTATCGTCTTGAGTCCAACCCGGTAAG
ACACGACTTATCGCCACTGGCAGCAGCCACTGGTAACAGGATTAGCAGAGCGAGGTATGTAGGCGGTGCT
ACAGAGTTCTTGAAGTGGTGGCCTAACTACGGCTACACTAGAAGAACAGTATTTGGTATCTGCGCTCTGC
TGAAGCCAGTTACCTTCGGAAAAAGAGTTGGTAGCTCTTGATCCGGCAAACAAACCACCGCTGGTAGCGG
TGGTTTTTTTGTTTGCAAGCAGCAGATTACGCGCAGAAAAAAAGGATCTCAAGAAGATCCTTTGATCTTT
TCTACGGGGTCTGACGCTCAGTGGAACGAAAACTCACGTTAAGGGATTTTGGTCATGAGATTATCAAAAA
GGATCTTCACCTAGATCCTTTTAAATTAAAAATGAAGTTTTAAATCAATCTAAAGTATATATGAGTAAAC
TTGGTCTGACAGTTACCAATGCTTAATCAGTGAGGCACCTATCTCAGCGATCTGTCTATTTCGTTCATCC
ATAGTTGCCTGACTCCCCGTCGTGTAGATAACTACGATACGGGAGGGCTTACCATCTGGCCCCAGTGCTG
CAATGATACCGCGAGACCCACGCTCACCGGCTCCAGATTTATCAGCAATAAACCAGCCAGCCGGAAGGGC
CGAGCGCAGAAGTGGTCCTGCAACTTTATCCGCCTCCATCCAGTCTATTAATTGTTGCCGGGAAGCTAGA
GTAAGTAGTTCGCCAGTTAATAGTTTGCGCAACGTTGTTGCCATTGCTACAGGCATCGTGGTGTCACGCT
CGTCGTTTGGTATGGCTTCATTCAGCTCCGGTTCCCAACGATCAAGGCGAGTTACATGATCCCCCATGTT
GTGCAAAAAAGCGGTTAGCTCCTTCGGTCCTCCGATCGTTGTCAGAAGTAAGTTGGCCGCAGTGTTATCA
CTCATGGTTATGGCAGCACTGCATAATTCTCTTACTGTCATGCCATCCGTAAGATGCTTTTCTGTGACTG
GTGAGTACTCAACCAAGTCATTCTGAGAATAGTGTATGCGGCGACCGAGTTGCTCTTGCCCGGCGTCAAT
ACGGGATAATACCGCGCCACATAGCAGAACTTTAAAAGTGCTCATCATTGGAAAACGTTCTTCGGGGCGA
AAACTCTCAAGGATCTTACCGCTGTTGAGATCCAGTTCGATGTAACCCACTCGTGCACCCAACTGATCTT
CAGCATCTTTTACTTTCACCAGCGTTTCTGGGTGAGCAAAAACAGGAAGGCAAAATGCCGCAAAAAAGGG
AATAAGGGCGACACGGAAATGTTGAATACTCATACTCTTCCTTTTTCAATATTATTGAAGCATTTATCAG
GGTTATTGTCTCATGAGCGGATACATATTTGAATGTATTTAGAAAAATAAACAAATAGGGGTTCCGCGCA
CATTTCCCCGAAAAGTGCCACCTGGGTCGACATTGATTATTG
