>Addgene plasmid #15260 | pCAG-NL1(-) | addgene partial sequence | sequence record 21712 | 15260 with pCAG-F
TCGCGGCCGCTAGCGCTACCGGACTCAGATCTCGAGCTCAAGCTTGGGACCATGGCACTTCCCAGATGCA
TGTGGCCAAATTATGTTTGGAGAGCTATGATGGCATGTGTGGTCCACAGGGGATCCGGTGCCCCATTGAC
TCTCTGCTTGTTGGGATGTTTGCTACAGACTTTTCACGTACTCTCTCAAAAGTATCCATACGACGTTCCG
GACTACGCATTGGATGATGTAGACCCATTGGTTACTACTAACTTTGGCAAGATTAGGGGAATTAAGAAAG
AACTCAATAATGAAATTTTGGGTCCTGTCATTCAGTTTCTTGGGGTTCCATATGCCGCTCCACCAACAGG
AGAACATCGTTTCCAGCCTCCAGAACCACCATCTCCCTGGTCTGACATCCGGAACGCCACTCAGTTTGCT
CCTGTATGTCCCCAGAATATCATTGATGGCAGATTGCCTGAAGTTATGCTTCCTGTGTGGTTCACTAATA
ACTTGGATGTGGTTTCATCATACGTCCAAGACCAGAGTGAAGACTGTCTATACTTAAACATCTATGTCCC
AACTGAAGATGATATTCGGGACAGTGGGGGTCCCAAACCAGTGATGGTGTACATCCATGGCGGCTCTTAC
ATGGAANGTACTGGAAATCTGTATGATGGGAGTGTCTTGGCAAGCTATNNNNNTGTGATCGTCATCACAG
TCNACTATCNGCTTGGGGTACTTGGCTTCTTGANCACNGGGGATCAGGCTGNCC
